Addgene plasmid #106110: pENTR4_PRKRA
Purpose: Entry vector for PRKRA
Depositing lab: Thomas Tuschl. Depositing organization: Rockefeller University. Publication: The TIA1 RNA-Binding Protein Family Regulates EIF2AK2-Mediated Stress Response and Cell Cycle Progression. Meyer C, Garzia A, Mazzola M, Gerstberger S, Molina H, Tuschl T. Mol Cell. 2018 Feb 15;69(4):622-635.e6. doi: 10.1016/j.molcel.2018.01.011. PubMed 29429924.
Backbone
  Vector backbone: pDONR221
  Vector type: Gateway entry vector
Growth in bacteria
  Bacterial resistance: Kanamycin, 50 μg/mL
  Growth temperature: 37°C
  Growth strain: DH5alpha
  Copy number: Unknown
Gene/Insert
  Gene/Insert name: PRKRA (alt name: protein activator of interferon induced protein kinase EIF2AK2)
  Species: H. sapiens (human)
  Entrez Gene: PRKRA (a.k.a. DYT16, HSD14, PACT, RAX)
  Cloning method: Gateway Cloning
Terms and licenses: Academic/Nonprofit Terms; Industry Terms: Not Available to Industry
How to cite: pENTR4_PRKRA was a gift from Thomas Tuschl (Addgene plasmid # 106110 ; http://n2t.net/addgene:106110 ; RRID:Addgene_106110)
