[The description below was written by a language model from this plasmid's Addgene catalogue record, the feature table of its GenBank file and pLannotate feature annotations shown in this document.]
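Description:
pENTR4_PRKRA is a Gateway entry clone of about 3.5 kb carrying the human PRKRA open reading frame (also known as PACT, RAX, DYT16 or HSD14). The catalogue lists pDONR221 as the backbone, and the feature table agrees: the vector portion is annotated as a pDONR221 donor vector into which an attB-flanked PCR product was recombined by a BP reaction. This sits oddly with the "pENTR4" in the plasmid name and with a GenBank header that carries a pDONR/Zeo title. The annotated features match a kanamycin-resistant pDONR221 derivative rather than a zeocin-selected one. The plasmid is maintained in E. coli through a high-copy pUC-type origin and selected with a kanamycin resistance gene (aminoglycoside phosphotransferase).

The insert corresponds to PRKRA transcript variant 1, encoding isoform 1 of the interferon-inducible double-stranded RNA-dependent protein kinase activator A. This protein activates EIF2AK2/PKR and is also implicated in DICER1-dependent siRNA production. The coding sequence begins at its native start codon just downstream of attL1 and appears to run through its native stop codon immediately before attL2. No tags are annotated, so the clone would suit untagged or N-terminally tagged destination vectors. No promoter is positioned to express the insert in cells. The rrnB T1 and T2 terminators upstream of attL1 insulate the cassette from read-through transcription, and a T7 promoter lies beyond attL2 pointing back toward the insert. M13 forward and reverse priming sites flank the cassette for sequencing.

The attL1 and attL2 sites allow LR Clonase-mediated transfer of PRKRA into any attR-containing destination vector for expression. The associated study concerns regulation of the EIF2AK2-mediated stress response.
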