LOCUS       pDONR™/Zeo DISCLAIMER Certain terms are trademarks or registered trademarks of Invitrogen Corporation. See "Intellectual Property" in the Help file for more information.
FEATURES             Location/Qualifiers
     misc_feature    complement(268..295)
                     /note="rrnB T2 transcription termination sequence (c)"
     misc_feature    complement(427..470)
                     /note="rrnB T1 transcription termination sequence (c)"
     primer_bind     537..552
                     /note="M13 Forward (-20) priming site"
     misc_recomb     570..668
                     /label=attL1
                     /note="attL1"
                     /note="recognized as attL1"
     misc_recomb     complement(1613..1711)
                     /label=attL2
                     /note="attL2 (c)"
                     /note="recognized as attL2"
     misc_signal     complement(1726..1745)
                     /note="T7 Promoter/priming site (c)"
     primer_bind     1753..1769
                     /note="M13 Reverse priming site"
     gene            1882..2691
                     /note="Kanamycin resistance gene"
     rep_origin      2812..3485
                     /note="pUC origin"
     source          671..1612
                     /dnas_title="pENTR4_PRKRA_NM_003690"
                     /organism="Homo sapiens"
                     /mol_type="mRNA"
                     /db_xref="taxon:9606"
                     /chromosome="2"
                     /map="2q31.2"
     gene            671..1612
                     /gene="PRKRA"
                     /gene_synonym="DYT16; HSD14; PACT; RAX"
                     /note="protein kinase, interferon-inducible double stranded
                     RNA dependent activator"
                     /db_xref="GeneID:8575"
                     /db_xref="HGNC:HGNC:9438"
                     /db_xref="HPRD:04573"
                     /db_xref="MIM:603424"
     exon            671..735
                     /gene="PRKRA"
                     /gene_synonym="DYT16; HSD14; PACT; RAX"
                     /inference="alignment:Splign:1.39.8"
     CDS             671..1612
                     /gene="PRKRA"
                     /gene_synonym="DYT16; HSD14; PACT; RAX"
                     /note="isoform 1 is encoded by transcript variant 1;
                     protein activator of the interferon-induced protein kinase;
                     interferon-inducible double stranded RNA-dependent protein
                     kinase activator A; protein kinase, interferon-inducible
                     double stranded RNA-dependent activator; PKR-associated
                     protein X; PKR-associating protein X; protein kinase,
                     interferon-inducible double-stranded RNA-dependent
                     activator; interferon-inducible double-stranded
                     RNA-dependent protein kinase activator A"
                     /codon_start=1
                     /product="interferon-inducible double-stranded
                     RNA-dependent protein kinase activator A isoform 1"
                     /protein_id="NP_003681.1"
                     /db_xref="GI:4505581"
                     /db_xref="CCDS:CCDS2279.1"
                     /db_xref="GeneID:8575"
                     /db_xref="HGNC:HGNC:9438"
                     /db_xref="HPRD:04573"
                     /db_xref="MIM:603424"
                     /translation="MSQSRHRAEAPPLEREDSGTFSLGKMITAKPGKTPIQVLHEYGMK
                     TKNIPVYECERSDVQIHVPTFTFRVTVGDITCTGEGTSKKLAKHRAAEAAINILKANAS
                     ICFAVPDPLMPDPSKQPKNQLNPIGSLQELAIHHGWRLPEYTLSQEGGPAHKREYTTIC
                     RLESFMETGKGASKKQAKRNAAEKFLAKFSNISPENHISLTNVVGHSLGCTWHSLRNSP
                     GEKINLLKRSLLSIPNTDYIQLLSEIAKEQGFNITYLDIDELSANGQYQCLAELSTSPI
                     TVCHGSGISCGNAQSDAAHNALQYLKIIAERK"
     misc_feature    671..979
                     /gene="PRKRA"
                     /gene_synonym="DYT16; HSD14; PACT; RAX"
                     /experiment="experimental evidence, no additional details
                     recorded"
                     /note="propagated from UniProtKB/Swiss-Prot (O75569.1);
                     Region: Sufficient for self-association and interaction
                     with TARBP2"
     misc_feature    722..724
                     /gene="PRKRA"
                     /gene_synonym="DYT16; HSD14; PACT; RAX"
                     /experiment="experimental evidence, no additional details
                     recorded"
                     /note="Phosphoserine; propagated from UniProtKB/Swiss-Prot
                     (O75569.1); phosphorylation site"
     exon            736..905
                     /gene="PRKRA"
                     /gene_synonym="DYT16; HSD14; PACT; RAX"
                     /inference="alignment:Splign:1.39.8"
     exon            906..987
                     /gene="PRKRA"
                     /gene_synonym="DYT16; HSD14; PACT; RAX"
                     /inference="alignment:Splign:1.39.8"
     PCR_primer      671..690
                     /primer="ATGTCCCAGAGCAGGCACCG"
                     /set="Set 1"
                     /pair="Pair 1"
                     /current=1
     PCR_product     671..1612
                     /pair="Pair 1"
                     /set="Set 1"
                     /current=1
                     /score="0.000"
     PCR_frame       671..1612
                     /note="Reading Frame"
                     /set="Set 1"
     misc_feature    974..1255
                     /gene="PRKRA"
                     /gene_synonym="DYT16; HSD14; PACT; RAX"
                     /experiment="experimental evidence, no additional details
                     recorded"
                     /note="propagated from UniProtKB/Swiss-Prot (O75569.1);
                     Region: Sufficient for self-association and interaction
                     with TARBP2"
     exon            988..1066
                     /gene="PRKRA"
                     /gene_synonym="DYT16; HSD14; PACT; RAX"
                     /inference="alignment:Splign:1.39.8"
     exon            1067..1184
                     /gene="PRKRA"
                     /gene_synonym="DYT16; HSD14; PACT; RAX"
                     /inference="alignment:Splign:1.39.8"
     insert          671..1612
                     /source="PRKRA_NM_003690"
                     /type="BP AttB Insert"
     PCR_frame       671..1612
                     /note="Reading Frame"
                     /set="Set 2"
     misc_feature    1253..1609
                     /gene="PRKRA"
                     /gene_synonym="DYT16; HSD14; PACT; RAX"
                     /experiment="experimental evidence, no additional details
                     recorded"
                     /note="propagated from UniProtKB/Swiss-Prot (O75569.1);
                     Region: Sufficient for self-association and interaction
                     with TARBP2"
     misc_feature    1406..1408
                     /gene="PRKRA"
                     /gene_synonym="DYT16; HSD14; PACT; RAX"
                     /experiment="experimental evidence, no additional details
                     recorded"
                     /note="Phosphoserine; propagated from UniProtKB/Swiss-Prot
                     (O75569.1); phosphorylation site"
     exon            1185..1279
                     /gene="PRKRA"
                     /gene_synonym="DYT16; HSD14; PACT; RAX"
                     /inference="alignment:Splign:1.39.8"
     exon            1280..1454
                     /gene="PRKRA"
                     /gene_synonym="DYT16; HSD14; PACT; RAX"
                     /inference="alignment:Splign:1.39.8"
     exon            1455..1612
                     /gene="PRKRA"
                     /gene_synonym="DYT16; HSD14; PACT; RAX"
                     /inference="alignment:Splign:1.39.8"
     misc_feature    1529..1531
                     /gene="PRKRA"
                     /gene_synonym="DYT16; HSD14; PACT; RAX"
                     /experiment="experimental evidence, no additional details
                     recorded"
                     /note="Phosphoserine; propagated from UniProtKB/Swiss-Prot
                     (O75569.1); phosphorylation site"
     STS             1483..1565
                     /gene="PRKRA"
                     /gene_synonym="DYT16; HSD14; PACT; RAX"
                     /standard_name="D2S1579E"
                     /db_xref="UniSTS:150663"
     PCR_primer      complement(1575..1612)
                     /primer="TTACTTTCTTTCTGCTATTATCTUUAAAUACUGCAAAG"
                     /set="Set 1"
                     /pair="Pair 1"
                     /current=1
     PCR_primer      671..690
                     /primer="ATGTCCCAGAGCAGGCACCG"
                     /set="Set 1"
                     /pair="Pair 1"
                     /current=1
     PCR_primer      659..690
                     /primer="AAAGCAGGCTATGTCCCAGAGCAGGCACCG"
                     /set="Set 2"
                     /pair="Pair 1"
                     /current=1
                     /original="ACAAGTTTGTACAAAAAAGCAGGCTATGTCCCAGAGCAGGCACCG"
     PCR_primer      complement(1575..1612)
                     /primer="TTACTTTCTTTCTGCTATTATCTUUAAAUACUGCAAAG"
                     /set="Set 1"
                     /pair="Pair 1"
                     /current=1
     PCR_primer      complement(1590..1622)
                     /primer="AAAGCTGGGTTTACTTTCTTTCTGCTATTATCT"
                     /set="Set 2"
                     /pair="Pair 1"
                     /current=1
                     /original="ACCACTTTGTACAAGAAAGCTGGGTTTACTTTCTTTCTGCTATTATC
                     T"
     PCR_product     671..1612
                     /pair="Pair 1"
                     /set="Set 1"
                     /current=1
                     /score="0.000"
     PCR_product     complement(659..1622)
                     /pair="Pair 1"
                     /set="Set 2"
                     /current=1
                     /score="0.000"
     vector          join(1623..3488,1..658)
                     /source="pDONR%99221"
                     /type="Donor Vector"
     clone           659..1622
                     /source="PRKRA_NM_003690 AttB Insert"
                     /type="Expression Clone"
ORIGIN
        1 CTTTCCTGCG TTATCCCCTG ATTCTGTGGA TAACCGTATT ACCGCCTTTG AGTGAGCTGA
       61 TACCGCTCGC CGCAGCCGAA CGACCGAGCG CAGCGAGTCA GTGAGCGAGG AAGCGGAAGA
      121 GCGCCCAATA CGCAAACCGC CTCTCCCCGC GCGTTGGCCG ATTCATTAAT GCAGCTGGCA
      181 CGACAGGTTT CCCGACTGGA AAGCGGGCAG TGAGCGCAAC GCAATTAATA CGCGTACCGC
      241 TAGCCAGGAA GAGTTTGTAG AAACGCAAAA AGGCCATCCG TCAGGATGGC CTTCTGCTTA
      301 GTTTGATGCC TGGCAGTTTA TGGCGGGCGT CCTGCCCGCC ACCCTCCGGG CCGTTGCTTC
      361 ACAACGTTCA AATCCGCTCC CGGCGGATTT GTCCTACTCA GGAGAGCGTT CACCGACAAA
      421 CAACAGATAA AACGAAAGGC CCAGTCTTCC GACTGAGCCT TTCGTTTTAT TTGATGCCTG
      481 GCAGTTCCCT ACTCTCGCGT TAACGCTAGC ATGGATGTTT TCCCAGTCAC GACGTTGTAA
      541 AACGACGGCC AGTCTTAAGC TCGGGCCCCA AATAATGATT TTATTTTGAC TGATAGTGAC
      601 CTGTTCGTTG CAACACATTG ATGAGCAATG CTTTTTTATA ATGCCAACTT TGTACAAAAA
      661 AGCAGGCTTC atgtcccaga gcaggcaccg cgccgaggcc ccgccgctgg agcgcgagga
      721 cagtgggacc ttcagtttgg ggaagatgat aacagctaag ccagggaaaa caccgattca
      781 ggtattacac gaatacggca tgaagaccaa gaacatccca gtttatgaat gtgaaagatc
      841 tgatgtgcaa atacacgtgc ccactttcac cttcagagta accgttggtg acataacctg
      901 cacaggtgaa ggtacaagta agaagctggc gaaacataga gctgcagagg ctgccataaa
      961 cattttgaaa gccaatgcaa gtatttgctt tgcagttcct gaccccttaa tgcctgaccc
     1021 ttccaagcaa ccaaagaacc agcttaatcc tattggttca ttacaggaat tggctattca
     1081 tcatggctgg agacttcctg aatataccct ttcccaggag ggaggacctg ctcataagag
     1141 agaatatact acaatttgca ggctagagtc atttatggaa actggaaagg gggcatcaaa
     1201 aaagcaagcc aaaaggaatg ctgctgagaa atttcttgcc aaatttagta atatttctcc
     1261 agagaaccac atttctttaa caaatgtagt aggacattct ttaggatgta cttggcattc
     1321 cttgaggaat tctcctggtg aaaagatcaa cttactgaaa agaagcctcc ttagtattcc
     1381 aaatacagat tacatccagc tgcttagtga aattgccaag gaacaaggtt ttaatataac
     1441 atatttggat atagatgaac tgagcgccaa tggacaatat caatgtcttg ctgaactgtc
     1501 caccagcccc atcacagtct gtcatggctc cggtatctcc tgtggcaatg cacaaagtga
     1561 tgcagctcac aatgctttgc agtatttaaa gataatagca gaaagaaagt aaACCCAGCT
     1621 TTCTTGTACA AAGTTGGCAT TATAAGAAAG CATTGCTTAT CAATTTGTTG CAACGAACAG
     1681 GTCACTATCA GTCAAAATAA AATCATTATT TGCCATCCAG CTGATATCCC CTATAGTGAG
     1741 TCGTATTACA TGGTCATAGC TGTTTCCTGG CAGCTCTGGC CCGTGTCTCA AAATCTCTGA
     1801 TGTTACATTG CACAAGATAA AATAATATCA TCATGAACAA TAAAACTGTC TGCTTACATA
     1861 AACAGTAATA CAAGGGGTGT TATGAGCCAT ATTCAACGGG AAACGTCGAG GCCGCGATTA
     1921 AATTCCAACA TGGATGCTGA TTTATATGGG TATAAATGGG CTCGCGATAA TGTCGGGCAA
     1981 TCAGGTGCGA CAATCTATCG CTTGTATGGG AAGCCCGATG CGCCAGAGTT GTTTCTGAAA
     2041 CATGGCAAAG GTAGCGTTGC CAATGATGTT ACAGATGAGA TGGTCAGACT AAACTGGCTG
     2101 ACGGAATTTA TGCCTCTTCC GACCATCAAG CATTTTATCC GTACTCCTGA TGATGCATGG
     2161 TTACTCACCA CTGCGATCCC CGGAAAAACA GCATTCCAGG TATTAGAAGA ATATCCTGAT
     2221 TCAGGTGAAA ATATTGTTGA TGCGCTGGCA GTGTTCCTGC GCCGGTTGCA TTCGATTCCT
     2281 GTTTGTAATT GTCCTTTTAA CAGCGATCGC GTATTTCGTC TCGCTCAGGC GCAATCACGA
     2341 ATGAATAACG GTTTGGTTGA TGCGAGTGAT TTTGATGACG AGCGTAATGG CTGGCCTGTT
     2401 GAACAAGTCT GGAAAGAAAT GCATAAACTT TTGCCATTCT CACCGGATTC AGTCGTCACT
     2461 CATGGTGATT TCTCACTTGA TAACCTTATT TTTGACGAGG GGAAATTAAT AGGTTGTATT
     2521 GATGTTGGAC GAGTCGGAAT CGCAGACCGA TACCAGGATC TTGCCATCCT ATGGAACTGC
     2581 CTCGGTGAGT TTTCTCCTTC ATTACAGAAA CGGCTTTTTC AAAAATATGG TATTGATAAT
     2641 CCTGATATGA ATAAATTGCA GTTTCATTTG ATGCTCGATG AGTTTTTCTA ATCAGAATTG
     2701 GTTAATTGGT TGTAACACTG GCAGAGCATT ACGCTGACTT GACGGGACGG CGCAAGCTCA
     2761 TGACCAAAAT CCCTTAACGT GAGTTACGCG TCGTTCCACT GAGCGTCAGA CCCCGTAGAA
     2821 AAGATCAAAG GATCTTCTTG AGATCCTTTT TTTCTGCGCG TAATCTGCTG CTTGCAAACA
     2881 AAAAAACCAC CGCTACCAGC GGTGGTTTGT TTGCCGGATC AAGAGCTACC AACTCTTTTT
     2941 CCGAAGGTAA CTGGCTTCAG CAGAGCGCAG ATACCAAATA CTGTTCTTCT AGTGTAGCCG
     3001 TAGTTAGGCC ACCACTTCAA GAACTCTGTA GCACCGCCTA CATACCTCGC TCTGCTAATC
     3061 CTGTTACCAG TGGCTGCTGC CAGTGGCGAT AAGTCGTGTC TTACCGGGTT GGACTCAAGA
     3121 CGATAGTTAC CGGATAAGGC GCAGCGGTCG GGCTGAACGG GGGGTTCGTG CACACAGCCC
     3181 AGCTTGGAGC GAACGACCTA CACCGAACTG AGATACCTAC AGCGTGAGCT ATGAGAAAGC
     3241 GCCACGCTTC CCGAAGGGAG AAAGGCGGAC AGGTATCCGG TAAGCGGCAG GGTCGGAACA
     3301 GGAGAGCGCA CGAGGGAGCT TCCAGGGGGA AACGCCTGGT ATCTTTATAG TCCTGTCGGG
     3361 TTTCGCCACC TCTGACTTGA GCGTCGATTT TTGTGATGCT CGTCAGGGGG GCGGAGCCTA
     3421 TGGAAAAACG CCAGCAACGC GGCCTTTTTA CGGTTCCTGG CCTTTTGCTG GCCTTTTGCT
     3481 CACATGTT
//
