Features (pLannotate 1.2.2; 10 found; start..end, strand, type, name):
    121..213     +  CDS            lacI (fragment): lac repressor; lacI; The lac repressor binds to the lac operator to inhibit transcription in E. coli. This inhibition can be relieved by adding lactose or isopropyl-β-D-thiogalactopyranoside (IPTG).
    268..295     -  terminator     rrnB T2 terminator: transcription terminator T2 from the E. coli rrnB gene
    427..470     +  terminator     rrnB T1 terminator: Escherichia coli rrnB; transcription terminator T1 from the E. coli rrnB gene
    517..553     -  CDS            lacZα (fragment): LacZα fragment of β-galactosidase; lacZ fragment
    569..668     +  protein_bind   attL1: mutant version of attL; recombination site for the Gateway® LR reaction LR Clonase™
    671..1609    +  CDS            PRKRA: PRKRA_HUMAN - Also known as PACT, RAX. Experimental evidence at protein level: Swiss-Prot protein existence level 1. Activates EIF2AK2/PKR in the absence of double-stranded RNA (dsRNA), leading to phosphorylation of EIF2S1/EFI2-alpha and inhibition of translation and induction of apoptosis. Required for siRNA production by DICER1 and for subsequent siRNA-mediated post- transcriptional gene silencing. Does not seem to be required for processing of pre-miRNA to miRNA by DICER1. Promotes UBC9-p53/TP53 association and sumoylation and phosphorylation of p53/TP53 at 'Lys- 386' at 'Ser-392' respectiv
   1613..1712    -  protein_bind   attL2: mutant version of attL; recombination site for the Gateway® LR reaction LR Clonase™
   1730..1748    -  promoter       T7 promoter: promoter for bacteriophage T7 RNA polymerase
   1882..2691    +  CDS            KanR: aminoglycoside phosphotransferase; aph(3')-Ia; confers resistance to kanamycin in bacteria or G418 (Geneticin®) in eukaryotes
   2838..3426    +  rep_origin     ori: high-copy-number ColE1/pMB1/pBR322/pUC origin of replication
>Addgene plasmid #106110 | pENTR4_PRKRA | addgene full sequence | sequence record 203575 | Addgene NGS Result
CTTTCCTGCGTTATCCCCTGATTCTGTGGATAACCGTATTACCGCCTTTGAGTGAGCTGATACCGCTCGC
CGCAGCCGAACGACCGAGCGCAGCGAGTCAGTGAGCGAGGAAGCGGAAGAGCGCCCAATACGCAAACCGC
CTCTCCCCGCGCGTTGGCCGATTCATTAATGCAGCTGGCACGACAGGTTTCCCGACTGGAAAGCGGGCAG
TGAGCGCAACGCAATTAATACGCGTACCGCTAGCCAGGAAGAGTTTGTAGAAACGCAAAAAGGCCATCCG
TCAGGATGGCCTTCTGCTTAGTTTGATGCCTGGCAGTTTATGGCGGGCGTCCTGCCCGCCACCCTCCGGG
CCGTTGCTTCACAACGTTCAAATCCGCTCCCGGCGGATTTGTCCTACTCAGGAGAGCGTTCACCGACAAA
CAACAGATAAAACGAAAGGCCCAGTCTTCCGACTGAGCCTTTCGTTTTATTTGATGCCTGGCAGTTCCCT
ACTCTCGCGTTAACGCTAGCATGGATGTTTTCCCAGTCACGACGTTGTAAAACGACGGCCAGTCTTAAGC
TCGGGCCCCAAATAATGATTTTATTTTGACTGATAGTGACCTGTTCGTTGCAACAAATTGATGAGCAATG
CTTTTTTATAATGCCAACTTTGTACAAAAAAGCAGGCTTCATGTCCCAGAGCAGGCACCGCGCCGAGGCC
CCGCCGCTGGAGCGCGAGGACAGTGGGACCTTCAGTTTGGGGAAGATGATAACAGCTAAGCCAGGGAAAA
CACCGATTCAGGTATTACACGAATACGGCATGAAGACCAAGAACATCCCAGTTTATGAATGTGAAAGATC
TGATGTGCAAATACACGTGCCCACTTTCACCTTCAGAGTAACCGTTGGTGACATAACCTGCACAGGTGAA
GGTACAAGTAAGAAGCTGGCGAAACATAGAGCTGCAGAGGCTGCCATAAACATTTTGAAAGCCAATGCAA
GTATTTGCTTTGCAGTTCCTGACCCCTTAATGCCTGACCCTTCCAAGCAACCAAAGAACCAGCTTAATCC
TATTGGTTCATTACAGGAATTGGCTATTCATCATGGCTGGAGACTTCCTGAATATACCCTTTCCCAGGAG
GGAGGACCTGCTCATAAGAGAGAATATACTACAATTTGCAGGCTAGAGTCATTTATGGAAACTGGAAAGG
GGGCATCAAAAAAGCAAGCCAAAAGGAATGCTGCTGAGAAATTTCTTGCCAAATTTAGTAATATTTCTCC
AGAGAACCACATTTCTTTAACAAATGTAGTAGGACATTCTTTAGGATGTACTTGGCATTCCTTGAGGAAT
TCTCCTGGTGAAAAGATCAACTTACTGAAAAGAAGCCTCCTTAGTATTCCAAATACAGATTACATCCAGC
TGCTTAGTGAAATTGCCAAGGAACAAGGTTTTAATATAACATATTTGGATATAGATGAACTGAGCGCCAA
TGGACAATATCAATGTCTTGCTGAACTGTCCACCAGCCCCATCACAGTCTGTCATGGCTCCGGTATCTCC
TGTGGCAATGCACAAAGTGATGCAGCTCACAATGCTTTGCAGTATTTAAAGATAATAGCAGAAAGAAAGT
AAACCCAGCTTTCTTGTACAAAGTTGGCATTATAAGAAAGCATTGCTTATCAATTTGTTGCAACGAACAG
GTCACTATCAGTCAAAATAAAATCATTATTTGCCATCCAGCTGATATCCCCTATAGTGAGTCGTATTACA
TGGTCATAGCTGTTTCCTGGCAGCTCTGGCCCGTGTCTCAAAATCTCTGATGTTACATTGCACAAGATAA
AAATATATCATCATGAACAATAAAACTGTCTGCTTACATAAACAGTAATACAAGGGGTGTTATGAGCCAT
ATTCAACGGGAAACGTCGAGGCCGCGATTAAATTCCAACATGGATGCTGATTTATATGGGTATAAATGGG
CTCGCGATAATGTCGGGCAATCAGGTGCGACAATCTATCGCTTGTATGGGAAGCCCGATGCGCCAGAGTT
GTTTCTGAAACATGGCAAAGGTAGCGTTGCCAATGATGTTACAGATGAGATGGTCAGACTAAACTGGCTG
ACGGAATTTATGCCTCTTCCGACCATCAAGCATTTTATCCGTACTCCTGATGATGCATGGTTACTCACCA
CTGCGATCCCCGGAAAAACAGCATTCCAGGTATTAGAAGAATATCCTGATTCAGGTGAAAATATTGTTGA
TGCGCTGGCAGTGTTCCTGCGCCGGTTGCATTCGATTCCTGTTTGTAATTGTCCTTTTAACAGCGATCGC
GTATTTCGTCTCGCTCAGGCGCAATCACGAATGAATAACGGTTTGGTTGATGCGAGTGATTTTGATGACG
AGCGTAATGGCTGGCCTGTTGAACAAGTCTGGAAAGAAATGCATAAACTTTTGCCATTCTCACCGGATTC
AGTCGTCACTCATGGTGATTTCTCACTTGATAACCTTATTTTTGACGAGGGGAAATTAATAGGTTGTATT
GATGTTGGACGAGTCGGAATCGCAGACCGATACCAGGATCTTGCCATCCTATGGAACTGCCTCGGTGAGT
TTTCTCCTTCATTACAGAAACGGCTTTTTCAAAAATATGGTATTGATAATCCTGATATGAATAAATTGCA
GTTTCATTTGATGCTCGATGAGTTTTTCTAATCAGAATTGGTTAATTGGTTGTAACACTGGCAGAGCATT
ACGCTGACTTGACGGGACGGCGCAAGCTCATGACCAAAATCCCTTAACGTGAGTTACGCGTCGTTCCACT
GAGCGTCAGACCCCGTAGAAAAGATCAAAGGATCTTCTTGAGATCCTTTTTTTCTGCGCGTAATCTGCTG
CTTGCAAACAAAAAAACCACCGCTACCAGCGGTGGTTTGTTTGCCGGATCAAGAGCTACCAACTCTTTTT
CCGAAGGTAACTGGCTTCAGCAGAGCGCAGATACCAAATACTGTTCTTCTAGTGTAGCCGTAGTTAGGCC
ACCACTTCAAGAACTCTGTAGCACCGCCTACATACCTCGCTCTGCTAATCCTGTTACCAGTGGCTGCTGC
CAGTGGCGATAAGTCGTGTCTTACCGGGTTGGACTCAAGACGATAGTTACCGGATAAGGCGCAGCGGTCG
GGCTGAACGGGGGGTTCGTGCACACAGCCCAGCTTGGAGCGAACGACCTACACCGAACTGAGATACCTAC
AGCGTGAGCTATGAGAAAGCGCCACGCTTCCCGAAGGGAGAAAGGCGGACAGGTATCCGGTAAGCGGCAG
GGTCGGAACAGGAGAGCGCACGAGGGAGCTTCCAGGGGGAAACGCCTGGTATCTTTATAGTCCTGTCGGG
TTTCGCCACCTCTGACTTGAGCGTCGATTTTTGTGATGCTCGTCAGGGGGGCGGAGCCTATGGAAAAACG
CCAGCAACGCGGCCTTTTTACGGTTCCTGGCCTTTTGCTGGCCTTTTGCTCACATGTT
